Addgene plasmid #227606: pPICZ A-SLC25A46[R247A,R347A]-His (SB257)
Purpose: Inducible expression of His-tagged SLC25A46 with R247A and R347A mutations in Pichia pastoris
Depositing lab: Luke Chao. Depositing organization: Massachusetts General Hospital. Publication: Identification of SLC25A46 interaction interfaces with mitochondrial membrane fusogens Opa1 and Mfn2. Boopathy S, Luce BE, Lugo CM, Hakim P, McDonald J, Kim HL, Ponce J, Ueberheide BM, Chao LH. J Biol Chem. 2024 Aug 31:107740. doi: 10.1016/j.jbc.2024.107740. PubMed 39222684.
Backbone
  Vector backbone: pPICZ A
  Vector type: Yeast Expression
Growth in bacteria
  Bacterial resistance: Bleocin (Zeocin), 50 μg/mL
  Growth temperature: 37°C
  Growth strain: DH5alpha
  Copy number: High Copy
Gene/Insert
  Gene/Insert name: SLC25A46
  Species: H. sapiens (human)
  Mutation: R247A,R347A
  Entrez Gene: SLC25A46 (a.k.a. HMSN6B, PCH1E)
  Promoter: AOX1
  Tag / fusion protein: 10xHis (C terminal on insert)
  Cloning method: Gibson Cloning
Terms and licenses: Academic/Nonprofit Terms; Industry Terms: Not Available to Industry
How to cite: pPICZ A-SLC25A46[R247A,R347A]-His (SB257) was a gift from Luke Chao (Addgene plasmid # 227606 ; http://n2t.net/addgene:227606 ; RRID:Addgene_227606)
