[The description below was written by a language model from this plasmid's Addgene catalogue record and pLannotate feature annotations shown in this document.]
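Description:
pPICZ A-SLC25A46[R247A,R347A]-His (SB257) is a 4,673 nt yeast expression plasmid built on the pPICZ A backbone for methanol-inducible production of a mutant human SLC25A46 in Pichia pastoris (Komagataella phaffii). It is propagated in E. coli through a high-copy ColE1/pUC-type origin. It carries a single selectable marker, the Sh ble gene (BleoR), which confers resistance to Zeocin, bleomycin and phleomycin. This marker sits behind tandem promoters, the S. cerevisiae TEF1 promoter for expression in yeast and the synthetic bacterial EM7 promoter for expression in E. coli, and is followed by the CYC1 terminator. The same drug can therefore be used to select in both hosts. No yeast replication origin is annotated. This fits the usual use of pPICZ vectors, which are maintained in Pichia by integration into the genome rather than as episomes.

The expression cassette places the human SLC25A46 coding sequence, inserted by Gibson cloning, under the AOX1 promoter, which is regulated by methanol, and it ends with the AOX1 terminator. SLC25A46 belongs to the mitochondrial solute carrier family and is implicated in mitochondrial membrane dynamics. This version carries two arginine-to-alanine substitutions, R247A and R347A. The record lists a C-terminal 10xHis tag for affinity purification. The automated annotation also finds two short matches downstream of the gene to a composite tag that combines a TEV protease site with a His tag. These may reflect a cleavage site and the histidine stretch, but the intervening region is not annotated. The construct is intended for inducible expression of the tagged double mutant. The associated study mapped interaction interfaces between SLC25A46 and the mitochondrial fusion proteins Opa1 and Mfn2.
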