Features (pLannotate 1.2.2; 11 found; start..end, strand, type, name):
    398..1651    +  CDS            SLC25A46: S2546_HUMAN - Also known as TB1. Experimental evidence at protein level: Swiss-Prot protein existence level 1. May play a role in mitochondrial dynamics by controlling mitochondrial membrane fission. From Homo sapiens (Human).
   1694..1716    +  CDS            capTEV™ (fragment): composite tag for in vivo biotinylation, TEV protease cleavage, and 6xHis tagging
   1816..1833    +  CDS            capTEV™ (fragment): composite tag for in vivo biotinylation, TEV protease cleavage, and 6xHis tagging
   1843..1908    +  CDS            AOX1 (fragment): ALOX1_KOMPC - Experimental evidence at protein level: Swiss-Prot protein existence level 1. Major isoform of alcohol oxidase, which catalyzes the oxidation of methanol to formaldehyde and hydrogen peroxide, the first step in the methanol utilization pathway of methylotrophic yeasts. From Komagataella phaffii (strain ATCC 76273 / CBS 7435 / CECT 11047 / NRRL Y-11430 / Wegner 21-1) (Yeast) (Pichia pastoris).
   1912..2158    +  terminator     AOX1 terminator: Pichia pastoris AOX1; transcription terminator for AOX1
   2179..2586    +  promoter       TEF1 promoter: S. cerevisiae TEF1; promoter for EF-1α
   2593..2640    +  promoter       EM7 promoter: synthetic bacterial promoter&nbsp
   2659..3033    +  CDS            BleoR: antibiotic-binding protein; Sh ble from Streptoalloteichus hindustanus; confers resistance to bleomycin, phleomycin, and Zeocin™
   3099..3346    +  terminator     CYC1 terminator: S. cerevisiae CYC1; transcription terminator for CYC1
   3421..4009    -  rep_origin     ori: high-copy-number ColE1/pMB1/pBR322/pUC origin of replication
   4091..356     +  promoter       AOX1 promoter (across the origin): Pichia pastoris AOX1; inducible promoter, regulated by methanol
>Addgene plasmid #227606 | pPICZ A-SLC25A46[R247A,R347A]-His (SB257) | addgene full sequence | sequence record 452478 | Addgene NGS Result
ATGCTTAGCGCAGTCTCTCTATCGCTTCTGAACCCCGGTGCACCTGTGCCGAAACGCAAATGGGGAAACA
CCCGCTTTTTGGATGATTATGCATTGTCTCCACATTGTATGCTTCCAAGATTCTGGTGGGAATACTGCTG
ATAGCCTAACGTTCATGATCAAAATTTAACTGTTCTAACCCCTACTTGACAGCAATATATAAACAGAAGG
AAGCTGCCCTGTCTTAAACCTTTTTTTTTATCATCATTATTAGCTTACTTTCATAATTGCGACTGGTTCC
AATTGACAAGCTTTTGATTTTAACGACTTTTAACGACAACTTGAGAAGATCAAAAAACAACTAATTATTC
GAAACGAGGAATTCACGTGGCCCAGCCGGCCGTCTCGGATCGGTACCATGCACCCTAGAAGACCTGACGG
ATTTGACGGTTTGGGATACAGAGGAGGAGCCAGAGACGAGCAAGGATTTGGAGGAGCTTTCCCTGCTAGA
TCTTTTTCTACTGGTTCTGATTTGGGTCATTGGGTTACTACTCCACCTGATATTCCAGGTTCTAGAAACT
TGCACTGGGGTGAAAAGTCTCCACCTTACGGTGTTCCTACTACTTCTACTCCATATGAGGGTCCTACTGA
AGAGCCATTTTCTTCTGGTGGTGGTGGTTCTGTTCAAGGTCAATCTTCTGAACAATTGAATAGATTTGCT
GGTTTCGGTATTGGTTTGGCTTCTTTGTTCACTGAGAACGTTTTGGCTCATCCATGTATCGTTTTGAGAA
GACAATGTCAAGTTAATTACCACGCTCAACATTATCACTTGACTCCATTCACTGTTATTAACATCATGTA
CTCTTTCAATAAGACTCAAGGTCCTAGAGCTTTGTGGAAGGGTATGGGTTCTACTTTTATTGTTCAAGGT
GTTACTTTGGGTGCTGAAGGTATTATTTCTGAGTTCACTCCATTGCCTAGAGAAGTTTTGCATAAGTGGT
CTCCAAAACAAATTGGAGAGCACTTGTTGTTGAAGTCTTTGACTTACGTTGTTGCTATGCCTTTCTACTC
TGCTTCTTTGATCGAAACTGTTCAATCTGAGATCATCAGAGATAACACTGGTATCTTGGAATGTGTTAAG
GAGGGTATTGGTAGAGTTATTGGTATGGGTGTTCCTCATTCTAAAGCTTTGTTGCCATTGTTGTCTTTGA
TCTTCCCTACTGTTTTGCATGGTGTTTTGCACTACATCATCTCTTCTGTTATTCAAAAGTTCGTTTTGTT
GATCTTGAAGAGAAAGACTTACAACTCTCACTTGGCTGAATCTACTTCTCCAGTTCAATCTATGTTGGAT
GCTTATTTTCCTGAGTTGATTGCTAATTTCGCTGCTTCTTTGTGTTCTGATGTTATCTTGTACCCATTGG
AAACTGTTTTGCATAGATTGCACATCCAAGGTACTGCTACTATCATCGATAACACTGATTTGGGTTACGA
AGTTTTGCCTATTAATACTCAATATGAGGGTATGAGAGATTGTATCAACACTATCAGACAAGAAGAGGGT
GTTTTTGGTTTCTACAAGGGTTTCGGTGCTGTTATTATCCAATACACTTTGCATGCTGCTGTTTTGCAAA
TCACTAAGATCATCTACTCTACTTTGTTGCAAAACAATATCGGTGGTGGTGGTTCTGGTGGTGGTGGTTC
TGGTGGTGGTGGTTCCGAGAATCTTTATTTCCAGGGACATCATCATCACCATCATCACCACCACCATTAG
GCGGCCGCCAGCTTGGGCCCGAACAAAAACTCATCTCAGAAGAGGATCTGAATAGCGCCGTCGACCATCA
TCATCATCATCATTGAGTTTTAGCCTTAGACATGACTGTTCCTCAGTTCAAGTTGGGCACTTACGAGAAG
ACCGGTCTTGCTAGATTCTAATCAAGAGGATGTCAGAATGCCATTTGCCTGAGAGATGCAGGCTTCATTT
TTGATACTTTTTTATTTGTAACCTATATAGTATAGGATTTTTTTTGTCATTTTGTTTCTTCTCGTACGAG
CTTGCTCCTGATCAGCCTATCTCGCAGCTGATGAATATCTTGTGGTAGGGGTTTGGGAAAATCATTCGAG
TTTGATGTTTTTCTTGGTATTTCCCACTCCTCTTCAGAGTACAGAAGATTAAGTGAGACCTTCGTTTGTG
CGGATCCCCCACACACCATAGCTTCAAAATGTTTCTACTCCTTTTTTACTCTTCCAGATTTTCTCGGACT
CCGCGCATCGCCGTACCACTTCAAAACACCCAAGCACAGCATACTAAATTTCCCCTCTTTCTTCCTCTAG
GGTGTCGTTAATTACCCGTACTAAAGGTTTGGAAAAGAAAAAAGAGACCGCCTCGTTTCTTTTTCTTCGT
CGAAAAAGGCAATAAAAATTTTTATCACGTTTCTTTTTCTTGAAAATTTTTTTTTTTGATTTTTTTCTCT
TTCGATGACCTCCCATTGATATTTAAGTTAATAAACGGTCTTCAATTTCTCAAGTTTCAGTTTCATTTTT
CTTGTTCTATTACAACTTTTTTTACTTCTTGCTCATTAGAAAGAAAGCATAGCAATCTAATCTAAGGGCG
GTGTTGACAATTAATCATCGGCATAGTATATCGGCATAGTATAATACGACAAGGTGAGGAACTAAACCAT
GGCCAAGTTGACCAGTGCCGTTCCGGTGCTCACCGCGCGCGACGTCGCCGGAGCGGTCGAGTTCTGGACC
GACCGGCTCGGGTTCTCCCGGGACTTCGTGGAGGACGACTTCGCCGGTGTGGTCCGGGACGACGTGACCC
TGTTCATCAGCGCGGTCCAGGACCAGGTGGTGCCGGACAACACCCTGGCCTGGGTGTGGGTGCGCGGCCT
GGACGAGCTGTACGCCGAGTGGTCGGAGGTCGTGTCCACGAACTTCCGGGACGCCTCCGGGCCGGCCATG
ACCGAGATCGGCGAGCAGCCGTGGGGGCGGGAGTTCGCCCTGCGCGACCCGGCCGGCAACTGCGTGCACT
TCGTGGCCGAGGAGCAGGACTGACACGTCCGACGCGGCCCGACGGGTCCGAGGCCTCGGAGATCCGTCCC
CCTTTTCCTTTGTCGATATCATGTAATTAGTTATGTCACGCTTACATTCACGCCCTCCCCCCACATCCGC
TCTAACCGAAAAGGAAGGAGTTAGACAACCTGAAGTCTAGGTCCCTATTTATTTTTTTATAGTTATGTTA
GTATTAAGAACGTTATTTATATTTCAAATTTTTCTTTTTTTTCTGTACAGACGCGTGTACGCATGTAACA
TTATACTGAAAACCTTGCTTGAGAAGGTTTTGGGACGCTCGAAGGCTTTAATTTGCAAGCTGGAGACCAA
CATGTGAGCAAAAGGCCAGCAAAAGGCCAGGAACCGTAAAAAGGCCGCGTTGCTGGCGTTTTTCCATAGG
CTCCGCCCCCCTGACGAGCATCACAAAAATCGACGCTCAAGTCAGAGGTGGCGAAACCCGACAGGACTAT
AAAGATACCAGGCGTTTCCCCCTGGAAGCTCCCTCGTGCGCTCTCCTGTTCCGACCCTGCCGCTTACCGG
ATACCTGTCCGCCTTTCTCCCTTCGGGAAGCGTGGCGCTTTCTCATAGCTCACGCTGTAGGTATCTCAGT
TCGGTGTAGGTCGTTCGCTCCAAGCTGGGCTGTGTGCACGAACCCCCCGTTCAGCCCGACCGCTGCGCCT
TATCCGGTAACTATCGTCTTGAGTCCAACCCGGTAAGACACGACTTATCGCCACTGGCAGCAGCCACTGG
TAACAGGATTAGCAGAGCGAGGTATGTAGGCGGTGCTACAGAGTTCTTGAAGTGGTGGCCTAACTACGGC
TACACTAGAAGAACAGTATTTGGTATCTGCGCTCTGCTGAAGCCAGTTACCTTCGGAAAAAGAGTTGGTA
GCTCTTGATCCGGCAAACAAACCACCGCTGGTAGCGGTGGTTTTTTTGTTTGCAAGCAGCAGATTACGCG
CAGAAAAAAAGGATCTCAAGAAGATCCTTTGATCTTTTCTACGGGGTCTGACGCTCAGTGGAACGAAAAC
TCACGTTAAGGGATTTTGGTCATGAGATCAGATCTAACATCCAAAGACGAAAGGTTGAATGAAACCTTTT
TGCCATCCGACATCCACAGGTCCATTCTCACACATAAGTGCCAAACGCAACAGGAGGGGATACACTAGCA
GCAGACCGTTGCAAACGCAGGACCTCCACTCCTCTTCTCCTCAACACCCACTTTTGCCATCGAAAAACCA
GCCCAGTTATTGGGCTTGATTGGAGCTCGCTCATTCCAATTCCTTCTATTAGGCTACTAACACCATGACT
TTATTAGCCTGTCTATCCTGGCCCCCCTGGCGAGGTTCATGTTTGTTTATTTCCGAATGCAACAAGCTCC
GCATTACACCCGAACATCACTCCAGATGAGGGCTTTCTGAGTGTGGGGTCAAATAGTTTCATGTTCCCCA
AATGGCCCAAAACTGACAGTTTAAACGCTGTCTTGGAACCTAATATGACAAAAGCGTGATCTCATCCAAG
ATGAACTAAGTTTGGTTCGTTGAAATGCTAACGGCCAGTTGGTCAAAAAGAAACTTCCAAAAGTCGGCAT
ACCGTTTGTCTTGTTTGGTATTGATTGACGAATGCTCAAAAATAATCTCATTA
